Addgene plasmid #19300: pRK5-HA GST RagA 66L
Depositing lab: David Sabatini. Depositing organization: Whitehead Institute for Biomedical Research. Publication: The Rag GTPases bind raptor and mediate amino acid signaling to mTORC1. Sancak Y, Peterson TR, Shaul YD, Lindquist RA, Thoreen CC, Bar-Peled L, Sabatini DM. Science. 2008 Jun 13. 320(5882):1496-501. 10.1126/science.1157535 PubMed 18497260.
Backbone
  Vector backbone: pRK5
  Backbone manufacturer: BD PharMingen
  Backbone size w/o insert (bp): 4754
  Vector type: Mammalian Expression
Growth in bacteria
  Bacterial resistance: Ampicillin, 100 μg/mL
  Growth temperature: 37°C
  Growth strain: DH5alpha
  Copy number: High Copy
Gene/Insert
  Gene/Insert name: Ras-related GTP binding A (alt name: RRAGA)
  Species: H. sapiens (human)
  Insert size (bp): 1610
  Mutation: Q66L
  Entrez Gene: RRAGA (a.k.a. FIP-1, FIP1, RAGA)
  Tag / fusion protein: HA (N terminal on backbone); GST (N terminal on backbone)
  Cloning method: Restriction Enzyme; 5′ cloning site SalI (not destroyed); 3′ cloning site Unknown (unknown if destroyed)
  Sequencing primers: 5′ SP6, pGEX 5'; 3′ pBABE 3'
Terms and licenses: Academic/Nonprofit Terms; Industry Terms: Not Available to Industry
How to cite: pRK5-HA GST RagA 66L was a gift from David Sabatini (Addgene plasmid # 19300 ; http://n2t.net/addgene:19300 ; RRID:Addgene_19300)
