[The description below was written by a language model from this plasmid's Addgene catalogue record and the feature table of its GenBank file.]
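Description:
pRK5-HA GST RagA 66L is a mammalian expression plasmid built on the pRK5 backbone that produces human RagA (RRAGA, Ras-related GTP binding A) carrying the Q66L substitution, fused at its N-terminus to an HA epitope followed by Schistosoma japonicum glutathione S-transferase. The circular sequence held for the plasmid is 6,427 bp. Transcription is driven by the human cytomegalovirus immediate-early enhancer and promoter. An SP6 phage promoter downstream of it can serve for in vitro transcription or as a sequencing primer site, and a primer site annotated as lying in a synthetic intron precedes the coding region. A Kozak consensus sits just before the HA tag, and GST follows in the same reading frame. The RagA coding sequence itself is not annotated in the feature table, but it evidently occupies the unannotated stretch between the end of GST and the SV40 polyadenylation signal that terminates the transcript. The insert was cloned through a retained SalI site at its 5′ end; the 3′ site is not recorded.

In bacteria the plasmid is maintained at high copy through a ColE1/pUC-type origin and selected with ampicillin via beta-lactamase. An f1 origin allows single-stranded DNA production, and remnants of the lac promoter/operator region are present. The backbone also carries the SV40 early promoter and origin, which supports episomal replication in cells expressing large T antigen, but no mammalian selection marker is annotated, so the construct suits transient transfection. The associated publication concerns Rag GTPases binding raptor and relaying amino acid signals to mTORC1. In that context Q66L is generally understood as a GTP-locked, active form of RagA, although the record itself does not state this. The GST tag permits glutathione pulldown of RagA-containing complexes, and the HA tag permits detection or immunoprecipitation.
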