LOCUS       Exported 6427 bp ds-DNA circular SYN 12-MAY-2021
DEFINITION  synthetic circular DNA
ACCESSION   .
VERSION     .
KEYWORDS    pRK5-HA GST RagA 66L
SOURCE      synthetic DNA construct
  ORGANISM  synthetic DNA construct
REFERENCE   1 (bases 1 to 6427)
  AUTHORS   Sancak Y, Peterson TR, Shaul YD, Lindquist RA, Thoreen CC, Bar-Peled
            L, Sabatini DM
  TITLE     The Rag GTPases bind raptor and mediate amino acid signaling to
            mTORC1.
  JOURNAL   Science. 2008 Jun 13. 320(5882):1496-501.
  PUBMED    18497260
REFERENCE   2 (bases 1 to 6427)
  AUTHORS   .
  TITLE     Direct Submission
  JOURNAL   Exported May 12, 2021 from SnapGene Server 1.1.58
            http://www.snapgene.com
FEATURES             Location/Qualifiers
     source          1..6427
                     /organism="synthetic DNA construct"
                     /mol_type="other DNA"
     enhancer        1..380
                     /label=CMV enhancer
                     /note="human cytomegalovirus immediate early enhancer"
     promoter        381..584
                     /label=CMV promoter
                     /note="human cytomegalovirus (CMV) immediate early
                     promoter"
     primer_bind     535..555
                     /label=CMV-F
                     /note="Human CMV immediate early promoter, forward primer"
     primer_bind     581..605
                     /label=LNCX
                     /note="Human CMV promoter, forward primer"
     promoter        815..833
                     /label=SP6 promoter
                     /note="promoter for bacteriophage SP6 RNA polymerase"
     primer_bind     815..832
                     /label=SP6
                     /note="SP6 promoter, forward primer"
     primer_bind     846..865
                     /label=pMT2-F
                     /note="Synthetic intron, forward primer"
     regulatory      950..959
                     /regulatory_class="other"
                     /note="vertebrate consensus sequence for strong initiation
                     of translation (Kozak, 1987)"
     CDS             962..988
                     /codon_start=1
                     /product="HA (human influenza hemagglutinin) epitope tag"
                     /label=HA
                     /translation="YPYDVPDYA"
     CDS             1019..1672
                     /codon_start=1
                     /product="glutathione S-transferase from Schistosoma
                     japonicum"
                     /label=GST
                     /translation="MSPILGYWKIKGLVQPTRLLLEYLEEKYEEHLYERDEGDKWRNKK
                     FELGLEFPNLPYYIDGDVKLTQSMAIIRYIADKHNMLGGCPKERAEISMLEGAVLDIRY
                     GVSRIAYSKDFETLKVDFLSKLPEMLKMFEDRLCHKTYLNGDHVTHPDFMLYDALDVVL
                     YMDPMCLDAFPKLVCFKKRIEAIPQIDKYLKSSKYIAWPLQGWQATFGGGDHPPK"
     primer_bind     1630..1652
                     /label=pGEX 5'
                     /note="pGEX vectors, Glutathione-S-transferase, forward
                     primer"
     regulatory      2714..2723
                     /regulatory_class="other"
                     /note="vertebrate consensus sequence for strong initiation
                     of translation (Kozak, 1987)"
     polyA_signal    2727..2861
                     /label=SV40 poly(A) signal
                     /note="SV40 polyadenylation signal"
     primer_bind     complement(2764..2783)
                     /label=SV40pA-R
                     /note="SV40 polyA, reverse primer"
     primer_bind     2818..2837
                     /label=EBV-rev
                     /note="SV40 polyA terminator, reverse primer"
     promoter        2930..3287
                     /label=SV40 promoter
                     /note="SV40 enhancer and early promoter"
     primer_bind     complement(2953..2973)
                     /label=pBABE 3'
                     /note="SV40 enhancer, reverse primer for pBABE vectors"
     rep_origin      3138..3273
                     /label=SV40 ori
                     /note="SV40 origin of replication"
     primer_bind     3200..3219
                     /label=SV40pro-F
                     /note="SV40 promoter/origin, forward primer"
     primer_bind     complement(3307..3324)
                     /label=M13 Forward
                     /note="In lacZ gene. Also called M13-F20 or M13 (-21)
                     Forward"
     primer_bind     complement(3307..3323)
                     /label=M13 fwd
                     /note="common sequencing primer, one of multiple similar
                     variants"
     primer_bind     complement(3316..3338)
                     /label=M13/pUC Forward
                     /note="In lacZ gene"
     rep_origin      3536..3991
                     /direction=RIGHT
                     /label=f1 ori
                     /note="f1 bacteriophage origin of replication; arrow
                     indicates direction of (+) strand synthesis"
     primer_bind     complement(3623..3642)
                     /label=F1ori-R
                     /note="F1 origin, reverse primer"
     primer_bind     3833..3854
                     /label=F1ori-F
                     /note="F1 origin, forward primer"
     primer_bind     complement(4008..4027)
                     /label=pRS-marker
                     /note="pRS vectors, use to sequence yeast selectable
                     marker"
     primer_bind     4127..4149
                     /label=pGEX 3'
                     /note="pGEX vectors, reverse primer"
     primer_bind     complement(4187..4205)
                     /label=pBRforEco
                     /note="pBR322 vectors, upsteam of EcoRI site, forward
                     primer"
     promoter        4273..4377
                     /gene="bla"
                     /label=AmpR promoter
     CDS             4378..5238
                     /codon_start=1
                     /gene="bla"
                     /product="beta-lactamase"
                     /label=AmpR
                     /note="confers resistance to ampicillin, carbenicillin, and
                     related antibiotics"
                     /translation="MSIQHFRVALIPFFAAFCLPVFAHPETLVKVKDAEDQLGARVGYI
                     ELDLNSGKILESFRPEERFPMMSTFKVLLCGAVLSRIDAGQEQLGRRIHYSQNDLVEYS
                     PVTEKHLTDGMTVRELCSAAITMSDNTAANLLLTTIGGPKELTAFLHNMGDHVTRLDRW
                     EPELNEAIPNDERDTTMPVAMATTLRKLLTGELLTLASRQQLIDWMEADKVAGPLLRSA
                     LPAGWFIADKSGAGERGSRGIIAALGPDGKPSRIVVIYTTGSQATMDERNRQIAEIGAS
                     LIKHW"
     primer_bind     complement(4596..4615)
                     /label=Amp-R
                     /note="Ampicillin resistance gene, reverse primer"
     rep_origin      5409..5997
                     /direction=RIGHT
                     /label=ori
                     /note="high-copy-number ColE1/pMB1/pBR322/pUC origin of
                     replication"
     primer_bind     5898..5917
                     /label=pBR322ori-F
                     /note="pBR322 origin, forward primer"
     primer_bind     6151..6168
                     /label=L4440
                     /note="L4440 vector, forward primer"
     protein_bind    6285..6306
                     /label=CAP binding site
                     /bound_moiety="E. coli catabolite activator protein"
                     /note="CAP binding activates transcription in the presence
                     of cAMP."
     promoter        6321..6351
                     /label=lac promoter
                     /note="promoter for the E. coli lac operon"
     protein_bind    6359..6375
                     /label=lac operator
                     /bound_moiety="lac repressor encoded by lacI"
                     /note="The lac repressor binds to the lac operator to
                     inhibit transcription in E. coli. This inhibition can be
                     relieved by adding lactose or
                     isopropyl-beta-D-thiogalactopyranoside (IPTG)."
     primer_bind     6364..6386
                     /label=M13/pUC Reverse
                     /note="In lacZ gene"
     primer_bind     6383..6399
                     /label=M13 rev
                     /note="common sequencing primer, one of multiple similar
                     variants"
     primer_bind     6383..6399
                     /label=M13 Reverse
                     /note="In lacZ gene. Also called M13-rev"
ORIGIN
        1 gacattgatt attgactagt tattaatagt aatcaattac ggggtcatta gttcatagcc
       61 catatatgga gttccgcgtt acataactta cggtaaatgg cccgcctggc tgaccgccca
      121 acgacccccg cccattgacg tcaataatga cgtatgttcc catagtaacg ccaataggga
      181 ctttccattg acgtcaatgg gtggagtatt tacggtaaac tgcccacttg gcagtacatc
      241 aagtgtatca tatgccaagt acgcccccta ttgacgtcaa tgacggtaaa tggcccgcct
      301 ggcattatgc ccagtacatg accttatggg actttcctac ttggcagtac atctacgtat
      361 tagtcatcgc tattaccatg gtgatgcggt tttggcagta catcaatggg cgtggatagc
      421 ggtttgactc acggggattt ccaagtctcc accccattga cgtcaatggg agtttgtttt
      481 ggcaccaaaa tcaacgggac tttccaaaat gtcgtaacaa ctccgcccca ttgacgcaaa
      541 tgggcggtag gcgtgtacgg tgggaggtct atataagcag agctcgttta gtgaaccgtc
      601 agatcgcctg gagacgccat ccacgctgtt ttgacctcca tagaagacac cgggaccgat
      661 ccagcctccg cggccgggaa cggtgcattg gaacgcggat tccccgtgcc aagagtgacg
      721 taagtaccgc ctatagagtc tataggccca cccccttggc ttcgttagaa cgcggctaca
      781 attaatacat aaccttatgt atcatacaca tacgatttag gtgacactat agaataacat
      841 ccactttgcc tttctctcca caggtgtcca ctcccaggtc caactgcacc tcggttctat
      901 cgattgaatt cccgaaccga cagtcggtct cttcaccaag gccattcgcg ccaccatggg
      961 ctacccctat gatgtgcctg actacgcaga tctcaatggt ggtggtggtg ggtcgagaat
     1021 gtcccctata ctaggttatt ggaaaattaa gggccttgtg caacccactc gacttctttt
     1081 ggaatatctt gaagaaaaat atgaagagca tttgtatgag cgcgatgaag gtgataaatg
     1141 gcgaaacaaa aagtttgaat tgggtttgga gtttcccaat cttccttatt atattgatgg
     1201 tgatgttaaa ttaacacagt ctatggccat catacgttat atagctgaca agcacaacat
     1261 gttgggtggt tgtccaaaag agcgtgcaga gatttcaatg cttgaaggag cggttttgga
     1321 tattagatac ggtgtttcga gaattgcata tagtaaagac tttgaaactc tcaaagttga
     1381 ttttcttagc aagctacctg aaatgctgaa aatgttcgaa gatcgtttat gtcataaaac
     1441 atatttaaat ggtgatcatg taacccatcc tgacttcatg ttgtatgacg ctcttgatgt
     1501 tgttttatac atggacccaa tgtgcctgga tgcgttccca aaattagttt gttttaaaaa
     1561 acgtattgaa gctatcccac aaattgataa gtacttgaaa tccagcaagt atatagcatg
     1621 gcctttgcag ggctggcaag ccacgtttgg tggtggcgac catcctccaa aaggtggagg
     1681 tggtgggtcg aggggaggtt ctggtggatc aggaggttca ggtggatctg ggtcgacgat
     1741 gccaaataca gccatgaaga aaaaggtgct gctgatgggg aagagcgggt cggggaagac
     1801 cagcatgagg tcgataatct tcgccaatta cattgctcgc gacacccggc gcctgggggc
     1861 caccattgac gtggaacact cccacgtccg attcctaggg aacctggtgc tgaacctgtg
     1921 ggactgtggc ggtctggaca ccttcatgga aaattacttc accagccagc gagacaatat
     1981 cttccgtaac gtggaagttt tgatttacgt gtttgacgtg gagagccgcg aactggaaaa
     2041 ggacatgcat tattaccagt cgtgtctgga ggccatcctc cagaactctc ctgacgccaa
     2101 aatcttctgc ctggtgcaca aaatggatct ggttcaggag gatcagcgtg acctgatttt
     2161 taaagagcga gaggaagacc tgaggcgtct gtctcgcccg ctggagtgtg cttgttttcg
     2221 aacgtccatc tgggatgaga cgctctacaa agcctggtcc agcatcgtct accagctgat
     2281 tcccaacgtt cagcagctgg agatgaacct caggaatttt gcccaaatca ttgaggccga
     2341 tgaagttctg ctgttcgaaa gagctacatt cttggttatt tcccactacc agtgcaaaga
     2401 gcagcgcgac gtccaccggt ttgagaagat cagcaacatc atcaaacagt tcaagctgag
     2461 ctgcagtaaa ttggccgctt ccttccagag catggaagtt aggaattcca acttcgctgc
     2521 tttcatcgac atcttcacct caaatacgta cgtgatggtg gtcatgtcag atccgtcgat
     2581 cccttctgcg gccactctga tcaacattcg caatgcccgg aaacactttg agaagctgga
     2641 gagagtggat ggccccaagc acagtctcct tatgcgttga gcggccgcta agtaagtaag
     2701 gatccccagc ttggccgcca tggcccaact tgtttattgc agcttataat ggttacaaat
     2761 aaagcaatag catcacaaat ttcacaaata aagcattttt ttcactgcat tctagttgtg
     2821 gtttgtccaa actcatcaat gtatcttatc atgtctggat cgggaattaa ttcggcgcag
     2881 caccatggcc tgaaataacc tctgaaagag gaacttggtt aggtaccttc tgaggcggaa
     2941 agaaccagct gtggaatgtg tgtcagttag ggtgtggaaa gtccccaggc tccccagcag
     3001 gcagaagtat gcaaagcatg catctcaatt agtcagcaac caggtgtgga aagtccccag
     3061 gctccccagc aggcagaagt atgcaaagca tgcatctcaa ttagtcagca accatagtcc
     3121 cgcccctaac tccgcccatc ccgcccctaa ctccgcccag ttccgcccat tctccgcccc
     3181 atggctgact aatttttttt atttatgcag aggccgaggc cgcctcggcc tctgagctat
     3241 tccagaagta gtgaggaggc ttttttggag gcctaggctt ttgcaaaaag ctgttaacag
     3301 cttggcactg gccgtcgttt tacaacgtcg tgactgggaa aaccctggcg ttacccaact
     3361 taatcgcctt gcagcacatc cccctttcgc cagctggcgt aatagcgaag aggcccgcac
     3421 cgatcgccct tcccaacagt tgcgcagcct gaatggcgaa tggcgcctga tgcggtattt
     3481 tctccttacg catctgtgcg gtatttcaca ccgcatannn nnnnnnnnnn nnnnnnnnnn
     3541 nnnnnnnnnn nnnnnnnnnn nnnnnnnnnn nnnnnnnnnn nnnnnnnnnn nnnnnnnnnn
     3601 nnnnnnnnnn nnnnnnnnnn nnnnnnnnnn nnnnnnnnnn nnnnnnnnnn nnnnnnnnnc
     3661 nnnnnnnnnn nnnnnnnnnn nnnnnnnnnn nnnnnnnnnn nnnnnnnnnn nnnnnnnnnn
     3721 nnnnnnnnnn nnnnnnnnnn nnnnnnnnnn nnnnnnnnnn nnnnnnnnnn nnnnnnnnnn
     3781 nnnnnnnnnn nnnnnnnnnn ncctttgacg ttggagtcca cgttctttaa tagtggactc
     3841 ttgttccaaa ctggaacaac actcaaccct atctcgggct attcttttga tttataaggg
     3901 attttgccga tttcggccta ttggttaaaa aatgagctga tttaacaaaa atttaacgcg
     3961 aattttaaca aaatattaac gtttacaatt ttatggtgca ctctcagtac aatctgctct
     4021 gatgccgcat agttaagcca gccccgacac ccgccaacac ccgctgacgc gccctgacgg
     4081 gcttgtctgc tcccggcatc cgcttacaga caagctgtga ccgtctccgg gagctgcatg
     4141 tgtcagaggt tttcaccgtc atcaccgaaa cgcgcgagac gaaagggcct cgtgatacgc
     4201 ctatttttat aggttaatgt catgataata atggtttctt agacgtcagg tggcactttt
     4261 cggggaaatg tgcgcggaac ccctatttgt ttatttttct aaatacattc aaatatgtat
     4321 ccgctcatga gacaataacc ctgataaatg cttcaataat attgaaaaag gaagagtatg
     4381 agtattcaac atttccgtgt cgcccttatt cccttttttg cggcattttg ccttcctgtt
     4441 tttgctcacc cagaaacgct ggtgaaagta aaagatgctg aagatcagtt gggtgcacga
     4501 gtgggttaca tcgaactgga tctcaacagc ggtaagatcc ttgagagttt tcgccccgaa
     4561 gaacgttttc caatgatgag cacttttaaa gttctgctat gtggcgcggt attatcccgt
     4621 attgacgccg ggcaagagca actcggtcgc cgcatacact attctcagaa tgacttggtt
     4681 gagtactcac cagtcacaga aaagcatctt acggatggca tgacagtaag agaattatgc
     4741 agtgctgcca taaccatgag tgataacact gcggccaact tacttctgac aacgatcgga
     4801 ggaccgaagg agctaaccgc ttttttgcac aacatggggg atcatgtaac tcgccttgat
     4861 cgttgggaac cggagctgaa tgaagccata ccaaacgacg agcgtgacac cacgatgcct
     4921 gtagcaatgg caacaacgtt gcgcaaacta ttaactggcg aactacttac tctagcttcc
     4981 cggcaacaat taatagactg gatggaggcg gataaagttg caggaccact tctgcgctcg
     5041 gcccttccgg ctggctggtt tattgctgat aaatctggag ccggtgagcg tgggtctcgc
     5101 ggtatcattg cagcactggg gccagatggt aagccctccc gtatcgtagt tatctacacg
     5161 acggggagtc aggcaactat ggatgaacga aatagacaga tcgctgagat aggtgcctca
     5221 ctgattaagc attggtaact gtcagaccaa gtttactcat atatacttta gattgattta
     5281 aaacttcatt tttaatttaa aaggatctag gtgaagatcc tttttgataa tctcatgacc
     5341 aaaatccctt aacgtgagtt ttcgttccac tgagcgtcag accccgtaga aaagatcaaa
     5401 ggatcttctt gagatccttt ttttctgcgc gtaatctgct gcttgcaaac aaaaaaacca
     5461 ccgctaccag cggtggtttg tttgccggat caagagctac caactctttt tccgaaggta
     5521 actggcttca gcagagcgca gataccaaat actgttcttc tagtgtagcc gtagttaggc
     5581 caccacttca agaactctgt agcaccgcct acatacctcg ctctgctaat cctgttacca
     5641 gtggctgctg ccagtggcga taagtcgtgt cttaccgggt tggactcaag acgatagtta
     5701 ccggataagg cgcagcggtc gggctgaacg gggggttcgt gcacacagcc cagcttggag
     5761 cgaacgacct acaccgaact gagataccta cagcgtgagc tatgagaaag cgccacgctt
     5821 cccgaaggga gaaaggcgga caggtatccg gtaagcggca gggtcggaac aggagagcgc
     5881 acgagggagc ttccaggggg aaacgcctgg tatctttata gtcctgtcgg gtttcgccac
     5941 ctctgacttg agcgtcgatt tttgtgatgc tcgtcagggg ggcggagcct atggaaaaac
     6001 gccagcaacg cggccttttt acggttcctg gccttttgct ggccttttgc tcacatgttc
     6061 tttcctgcgt tatcccctga ttctgtggat aaccgtatta ccgcctttga gtgagctgat
     6121 accgctcgcc gcagccgaac gaccgagcgc agcgagtcag tgagcgagga agcggaagag
     6181 cgcccaatac gcaaaccgcc tctccccgcg cgttggccga ttcattaatg cagctggcac
     6241 gacaggtttc ccgactggaa agcgggcagt gagcgcaacg caattaatgt gagttagctc
     6301 actcattagg caccccaggc tttacacttt atgcttccgg ctcgtatgtt gtgtggaatt
     6361 gtgagcggat aacaatttca cacaggaaac agctatgaca tgattacgaa ttaattcgag
     6421 ctcgccc
//
